Addgene plasmid #249504: pLV-Puro-EF1A-HA-PARP1-3xGS-TurboC-T2A-XRCC1-myc-3xGS-TurboN
Purpose: PARP1 and XRCC1 Split TurboID with a puromycin resistance cassette
Depositing lab: Robert Sobol. Depositing organization: Brown University. Publication: Replication-associated base excision repair/single-strand break repair regulates PARG inhibitor response via the PRMT1/PRMT5/ATR axis. Ibrahim M, Roos WP, Schwartz JC, Khan MM, Al-Rahahleh RQ, Beers LA, Pearson CR, Langham KT, Boyang L, Clark J, Hayat F, Fang Q, Koczor CA, Migaud ME, Sobol RW. NAR Cancer. 2025 Dec 31;7(4):zcaf057. doi: 10.1093/narcan/zcaf057. eCollection 2025 Dec. PubMed 41480640.
Backbone
  Vector backbone: Lentivirus
  Total vector size (bp): 14519
  Vector type: Mammalian Expression, Lentiviral
  Selectable markers: Puromycin
Growth in bacteria
  Bacterial resistance: Ampicillin, 100 μg/mL
  Growth temperature: 37°C
  Growth strain: NEB Stable
  Copy number: Unknown
Gene/Insert 1
  Gene/Insert name: PARP1
  Species: H. sapiens (human)
  Insert size (bp): 3813
  GenBank ID: NM_001618 NP_001609
  Entrez Gene: PARP1 (a.k.a. ADPRT, ADPRT 1, ADPRT1, ARTD1, PARP, PARP-1, PARS, PPOL, Poly-PARP, pADPRT-1)
  Tag / fusion protein: HA (N terminal on insert); Split TurboID: C (C terminal on insert)
Gene/Insert 2
  Gene/Insert name: XRCC1
  Species: H. sapiens (human)
  Insert size (bp): 2148
  GenBank ID: NM_006297 NP_006288
  Entrez Gene: XRCC1 (a.k.a. RCC, SCAR26)
  Tag / fusion protein: Myc (C terminal on insert); Split TurboID: N (C terminal on insert)
Resource information
  A portion of this plasmid was derived from a plasmid made by: VectorBuilder
Terms and licenses: Academic/Nonprofit Terms; Industry Terms: Not Available to Industry
How to cite: pLV-Puro-EF1A-HA-PARP1-3xGS-TurboC-T2A-XRCC1-myc-3xGS-TurboN was a gift from Robert Sobol (Addgene plasmid # 249504 ; http://n2t.net/addgene:249504 ; RRID:Addgene_249504)
