[The description below was written by a language model from this plasmid's Addgene catalogue record and pLannotate feature annotations shown in this document.]
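Description:
pLV-Puro-EF1A-HA-PARP1-3xGS-TurboC-T2A-XRCC1-myc-3xGS-TurboN is a 14.5 kb third-generation-style, self-inactivating HIV-1 lentiviral transfer plasmid for stable expression of a split-TurboID proximity-labelling pair in mammalian cells. An RSV promoter fused to a truncated 5' LTR drives genomic RNA production in packaging cells. The Ψ packaging signal, RRE and cPPT/CTS support encapsidation, Rev-dependent export and nuclear import, and the ΔU3 3' LTR inactivates the LTR promoter after integration. In bacteria the plasmid is maintained through a high-copy ColE1/pUC-type origin and ampicillin resistance. An f1 ori, an SV40 ori and poly(A) signal, and lac-region remnants are also present in the backbone. Gateway attB4, attB1 and attB2 scars reflect the recombination-based assembly of a commercially derived vector.

The payload is a single open reading frame under the human EF-1α promoter with its intron. It encodes HA-tagged human PARP1 joined through a 3xGS linker to the C-terminal TurboID fragment. A T2A peptide follows, and then human XRCC1 carrying a myc tag and a 3xGS linker to the N-terminal TurboID fragment. Ribosomal skipping at T2A yields the two fusion proteins from one transcript. The automated annotation labels the ligase halves as miniTurbo and TurboID fragments and does not mark the myc tag or linkers, which are known from the name and catalogue fields. Neither biotin ligase fragment is meant to be active alone. Activity is reconstituted when PARP1 and XRCC1 come together, so that proteins near the complex are biotinylated. A WPRE downstream enhances expression, and a separate mouse PGK promoter drives puromycin N-acetyltransferase for selecting transduced cells. The associated work concerns base excision and single-strand break repair.
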