Features (pLannotate 1.2.2; 37 found; start..end, strand, type, name):
      3..229     +  promoter       RSV promoter: Rous sarcoma virus enhancer/promoter
    230..410     +  LTR            5' LTR (truncated): truncated 5' long terminal repeat (LTR) from HIV-1
    457..582     +  misc_feature   HIV-1 Ψ: packaging signal of human immunodeficiency virus type 1
    566..929     +  CDS            HIV-1 gag (fragment): gag protein from human immunodeficiency virus 1; gag
   1075..1308    +  misc_feature   RRE: The Rev response element (RRE) of HIV-1 allows for Rev-dependent mRNA export from the nucleus to the cytoplasm.
   1685..1785    +  CDS            Rev (fragment): human immunodeficiency virus 1 (HIV-1) Rev protein; rev; enhances nuclear export of unspliced and incompletely spliced viral mRNAs
   1803..1920    +  misc_feature   cPPT/CTS: central polypurine tract and central termination sequence of HIV-1
   1938..1958    +  protein_bind   attB4: mutant version of attB; core recombination site for the Gateway® BP reaction BP Clonase™
   1978..2189    +  promoter       EF-1α core promoter: core promoter for human elongation factor EF-1α
   2190..2299    +  intron         EF-1α intron A (fragment): intron upstream of the start codon of human EF-1α
   2925..3128    +  intron         EF-1α intron A: truncated intron upstream of the start codon of human EF-1α
   3137..3161    +  protein_bind   attB1: mutant version of attB; recombination site for the Gateway® BP reaction BP Clonase™
   3171..3197    +  CDS            3xHA (fragment): three tandem HA epitope tags
   3198..6236    +  CDS            PARP1: PARP1_HUMAN - Also known as ADPRT From Homo sapiens (Human).
   6236..6977    +  CDS            miniTurbo (fragment): N-terminally truncated mutant of the E. coli biotin ligase BioID engineered for improved catalytic efficiency (Branon et al., 2018)
   6990..7043    +  CDS            T2A: 2A peptide from Thosea asigna virus capsid protein Eukaryotic ribosomes fail to insert a peptide bond between the Gly and Pro residues, yielding separate polypeptides.
   7044..8942    +  CDS            XRCC1: XRCC1_HUMAN - Experimental evidence at protein level: Swiss-Prot protein existence level 1. Involved in DNA single-strand break repair by mediating the assembly of DNA break repair protein complexes. Probably during DNA repair, negatively regulates ADP-ribose levels by modulating ADP- ribosyltransferase PARP1 activity. From Homo sapiens (Human).
   8971..9188    +  CDS            TurboID (fragment): mutant of the E. coli biotin ligase BioID engineered for improved catalytic efficiency (Branon et al., 2018)
   9192..9216    -  protein_bind   attB2: mutant version of attB; recombination site for the Gateway® BP reaction BP Clonase™
   9234..9822    +  misc_feature   WPRE: woodchuck hepatitis virus posttranscriptional regulatory element
   9853..10352   +  promoter       PGK promoter: mouse phosphoglycerate kinase 1 promoter
  10369..10968   +  CDS            PuroR: puromycin N-acetyltransferase; pac from Streptomyces alboniger; confers resistance to puromycin
  10958..11038   +  CDS            nef (fragment): NEF_HV1Z2 - Experimental evidence at protein level: Swiss-Prot protein existence level 1. Extracellular Nef protein targets CD4(+) T-lymphocytes for apoptosis by interacting with CXCR4 surface receptors. From Human immunodeficiency virus type 1 group M subtype D (isolate Z2/CDC-Z34) (HIV-1).
  11040..11273   +  LTR            3' LTR (ΔU3): self-inactivating 3' long terminal repeat (LTR) from HIV-1
  11345..11466   +  polyA_signal   SV40 poly(A) signal: SV40 polyadenylation signal
  11506..11641   +  rep_origin     SV40 ori: SV40 origin of replication
  11662..11680   -  promoter       T7 promoter: promoter for bacteriophage T7 RNA polymerase
  11688..11843   +  CDS            lacZα (fragment): LacZα fragment of β-galactosidase; lacZ fragment
  11848..12276   +  rep_origin     f1 ori (sequence partly withheld): f1 bacteriophage origin of replication; arrow indicates direction of (+) strand synthesis
  12329..12433   +  promoter       AmpR promoter: bla
  12434..13294   +  CDS            AmpR: β-lactamase; bla; confers resistance to ampicillin, carbenicillin, and related antibiotics
  13465..14053   +  rep_origin     ori: high-copy-number ColE1/pMB1/pBR322/pUC origin of replication
  14236..14328   +  CDS            lacI (fragment): lac repressor; lacI; The lac repressor binds to the lac operator to inhibit transcription in E. coli. This inhibition can be relieved by adding lactose or isopropyl-β-D-thiogalactopyranoside (IPTG).
  14341..14362   +  protein_bind   CAP binding site: CAP binding activates transcription in the presence of cAMP. E. coli catabolite activator protein
  14377..14407   +  promoter       lac promoter: promoter for the E. coli lac operon
  14411..14433   +  protein_bind   lac operator (fragment): The lac repressor binds to the lac operator to inhibit transcription in E. coli. This inhibition can be relieved by adding lactose or isopropyl-β-D-thiogalactopyranoside (IPTG). lac repressor encoded by lacI
  14476..14494   +  promoter       T3 promoter: promoter for bacteriophage T3 RNA polymerase
>Addgene plasmid #249504 | pLV-Puro-EF1A-HA-PARP1-3xGS-TurboC-T2A-XRCC1-myc-3xGS-TurboN | addgene full sequence | sequence record 496331 | Addgene NGS Result
AATGTAGTCTTATGCAATACTCTTGTAGTCTTGCAACATGGTAACGATGAGTTAGCAACATGCCTTACAA
GGAGAGAAAAAGCACCGTGCATGCCGATTGGTGGAAGTAAGGTGGTACGATCGTGCCTTATTAGGAAGGC
AACAGACGGGTCTGACATGGATTGGACGAACCACTGAATTGCCGCATTGCAGAGATATTGTATTTAAGTG
CCTAGCTCGATACATAAACGGGTCTCTCTGGTTAGACCAGATCTGAGCCTGGGAGCTCTCTGGCTAACTA
GGGAACCCACTGCTTAAGCCTCAATAAAGCTTGCCTTGAGTGCTTCAAGTAGTGTGTGCCCGTCTGTTGT
GTGACTCTGGTAACTAGAGATCCCTCAGACCCTTTTAGTCAGTGTGGAAAATCTCTAGCAGTGGCGCCCG
AACAGGGACTTGAAAGCGAAAGGGAAACCAGAGGAGCTCTCTCGACGCAGGACTCGGCTTGCTGAAGCGC
GCACGGCAAGAGGCGAGGGGCGGCGACTGGTGAGTACGCCAAAAATTTTGACTAGCGGAGGCTAGAAGGA
GAGAGATGGGTGCGAGAGCGTCAGTATTAAGCGGGGGAGAATTAGATCGCGATGGGAAAAAATTCGGTTA
AGGCCAGGGGGAAAGAAAAAATATAAATTAAAACATATAGTATGGGCAAGCAGGGAGCTAGAACGATTCG
CAGTTAATCCTGGCCTGTTAGAAACATCAGAAGGCTGTAGACAAATACTGGGACAGCTACAACCATCCCT
TCAGACAGGATCAGAAGAACTTAGATCATTATATAATACAGTAGCAACCCTCTATTGTGTGCATCAAAGG
ATAGAGATAAAAGACACCAAGGAAGCTTTAGACAAGATAGAGGAAGAGCAAAACAAAAGTAAGACCACCG
CACAGCAAGCGGCCGCTGATCTTCAGACCTGGAGGAGGAGATATGAGGGACAATTGGAGAAGTGAATTAT
ATAAATATAAAGTAGTAAAAATTGAACCATTAGGAGTAGCACCCACCAAGGCAAAGAGAAGAGTGGTGCA
GAGAGAAAAAAGAGCAGTGGGAATAGGAGCTTTGTTCCTTGGGTTCTTGGGAGCAGCAGGAAGCACTATG
GGCGCAGCGTCAATGACGCTGACGGTACAGGCCAGACAATTATTGTCTGGTATAGTGCAGCAGCAGAACA
ATTTGCTGAGGGCTATTGAGGCGCAACAGCATCTGTTGCAACTCACAGTCTGGGGCATCAAGCAGCTCCA
GGCAAGAATCCTGGCTGTGGAAAGATACCTAAAGGATCAACAGCTCCTGGGGATTTGGGGTTGCTCTGGA
AAACTCATTTGCACCACTGCTGTGCCTTGGAATGCTAGTTGGAGTAATAAATCTCTGGAACAGATTTGGA
ATCACACGACCTGGATGGAGTGGGACAGAGAAATTAACAATTACACAAGCTTAATACACTCCTTAATTGA
AGAATCGCAAAACCAGCAAGAAAAGAATGAACAAGAATTATTGGAATTAGATAAATGGGCAAGTTTGTGG
AATTGGTTTAACATAACAAATTGGCTGTGGTATATAAAATTATTCATAATGATAGTAGGAGGCTTGGTAG
GTTTAAGAATAGTTTTTGCTGTACTTTCTATAGTGAATAGAGTTAGGCAGGGATATTCACCATTATCGTT
TCAGACCCACCTCCCAACCCCGAGGGGACCCGACAGGCCCGAAGGAATAGAAGAAGAAGGTGGAGAGAGA
GACAGAGACAGATCCATTCGATTAGTGAACGGATCTCGACGGTATCGCTAGCTTTTAAAAGAAAAGGGGG
GATTGGGGGGTACAGTGCAGGGGAAAGAATAGTAGACATAATAGCAACAGACATACAAACTAAAGAATTA
CAAAAACAAATTACAAAAATTCAAAATTTTACTAGTGATTATCGGATCAACTTTGTATAGAAAAGTTGGG
CTCCGGTGCCCGTCAGTGGGCAGAGCGCACATCGCCCACAGTCCCCGAGAAGTTGGGGGGAGGGGTCGGC
AATTGAACCGGTGCCTAGAGAAGGTGGCGCGGGGTAAACTGGGAAAGTGATGTCGTGTACTGGCTCCGCC
TTTTTCCCGAGGGTGGGGGAGAACCGTATATAAGTGCAGTAGTCGCCGTGAACGTTCTTTTTCGCAACGG
GTTTGCCGCCAGAACACAGGTAAGTGCCGTGTGTGGTTCCCGCGGGCCTGGCCTCTTTACGGGTTATGGC
CCTTGCGTGCCTTGAATTACTTCCACCTGGCTGCAGTACGTGATTCTTGATCCCGAGCTTCGGGTTGGAA
GTGGGTGGGAGAGTTCGAGGCCTTGCGCTTAAGGAGCCCCTTCGCCTCGTGCTTGAGTTGAGGCCTGGCC
TGGGCGCTGGGGCCGCCGCGTGCGAATCTGGTGGCACCTTCGCGCCTGTCTCGCTGCTTTCGATAAGTCT
CTAGCCATTTAAAATTTTTGATGACCTGCTGCGACGCTTTTTTTCTGGCAAGATAGTCTTGTAAATGCGG
GCCAAGATCTGCACACTGGTATTTCGGTTTTTGGGGCCGCGGGCGGCGACGGGGCCCGTGCGTCCCAGCG
CACATGTTCGGCGAGGCGGGGCCTGCGAGCGCGGCCACCGAGAATCGGACGGGGGTAGTCTCAAGCTGGC
CGGCCTGCTCTGGTGCCTGGTCTCGCGCCGCCGTGTATCGCCCCGCCCTGGGCGGCAAGGCTGGCCCGGT
CGGCACCAGTTGCGTGAGCGGAAAGATGGCCGCTTCCCGGCCCTGCTGCAGGGAGCTCAAAATGGAGGAC
GCGGCGCTCGGGAGAGCGGGCGGGTGAGTCACCCACACAAAGGAAAAGGGCCTTTCCGTCCTCAGCCGTC
GCTTCATGTGACTCCACGGAGTACCGGGCGCCGTCCAGGCACCTCGATTAGTTCTCGAGCTTTTGGAGTA
CGTCGTCTTTAGGTTGGGGGGAGGGGTTTTATGCGATGGAGTTTCCCCACACTGAGTGGGTGGAGACTGA
AGTTAGGCCAGCTTGGCACTTGATGTAATTCTCCTTGGAATTTGCCCTTTTTGAGTTTGGATCTTGGTTC
ATTCTCAAGCCTCAGACAGTGGTTCAAAGTTTTTTTCTTCCATTTCAGGTGTCGTGACAAGTTTGTACAA
AAAAGCAGGCTGCCACCATGTACCCATACGATGTTCCAGATTACGCTGCGGAGTCTTCGGATAAGCTCTA
TCGAGTCGAGTACGCCAAGAGCGGGCGCGCCTCTTGCAAGAAATGCAGCGAGAGCATCCCCAAGGACTCG
CTCCGGATGGCCATCATGGTGCAGTCGCCCATGTTTGATGGAAAAGTCCCACACTGGTACCACTTCTCCT
GCTTCTGGAAGGTGGGCCACTCCATCCGGCACCCTGACGTTGAGGTGGATGGGTTCTCTGAGCTTCGGTG
GGATGACCAGCAGAAAGTCAAGAAGACAGCGGAAGCTGGAGGAGTGACAGGCAAAGGCCAGGATGGAATT
GGTAGCAAGGCAGAGAAGACTCTGGGTGACTTTGCAGCAGAGTATGCCAAGTCCAACAGAAGTACGTGCA
AGGGGTGTATGGAGAAGATAGAAAAGGGCCAGGTGCGCCTGTCCAAGAAGATGGTGGACCCGGAGAAGCC
ACAGCTAGGCATGATTGACCGCTGGTACCATCCAGGCTGCTTTGTCAAGAACAGGGAGGAGCTGGGTTTC
CGGCCCGAGTACAGTGCGAGTCAGCTCAAGGGCTTCAGCCTCCTTGCTACAGAGGATAAAGAAGCCCTGA
AGAAGCAGCTCCCAGGAGTCAAGAGTGAAGGAAAGAGAAAAGGCGATGAGGTGGATGGAGTGGATGAAGT
GGCGAAGAAGAAATCTAAAAAAGAAAAAGACAAGGATAGTAAGCTTGAAAAAGCCCTAAAGGCTCAGAAC
GACCTGATCTGGAACATCAAGGACGAGCTAAAGAAAGTGTGTTCAACTAATGACCTGAAGGAGCTACTCA
TCTTCAACAAGCAGCAAGTGCCTTCTGGGGAGTCGGCGATCTTGGACCGAGTAGCTGATGGCATGGTGTT
CGGTGCCCTCCTTCCCTGCGAGGAATGCTCGGGTCAGCTGGTCTTCAAGAGCGATGCCTATTACTGCACT
GGGGACGTCACTGCCTGGACCAAGTGTATGGTCAAGACACAGACACCCAACCGGAAGGAGTGGGTAACCC
CAAAGGAATTCCGAGAAATCTCTTACCTCAAGAAATTGAAGGTTAAAAAACAGGACCGTATATTCCCCCC
AGAAACCAGCGCCTCCGTGGCGGCCACGCCTCCGCCCTCCACAGCCTCGGCTCCTGCTGCTGTGAACTCC
TCTGCTTCAGCAGATAAGCCATTATCCAACATGAAGATCCTGACTCTCGGGAAGCTGTCCCGGAACAAGG
ATGAAGTGAAGGCCATGATTGAGAAACTCGGGGGGAAGTTGACGGGGACGGCCAACAAGGCTTCCCTGTG
CATCAGCACCAAAAAGGAGGTGGAAAAGATGAATAAGAAGATGGAGGAAGTAAAGGAAGCCAACATCCGA
GTTGTGTCTGAGGACTTCCTCCAGGACGTCTCCGCCTCCACCAAGAGCCTTCAGGAGTTGTTCTTAGCGC
ACATCTTGTCCCCTTGGGGGGCAGAGGTGAAGGCAGAGCCTGTTGAAGTTGTGGCCCCAAGAGGGAAGTC
AGGGGCTGCGCTCTCCAAAAAAAGCAAGGGCCAGGTCAAGGAGGAAGGTATCAACAAATCTGAAAAGAGA
ATGAAATTAACTCTTAAAGGAGGAGCAGCTGTGGATCCTGATTCTGGACTGGAACACTCTGCGCATGTCC
TGGAGAAAGGTGGGAAGGTCTTCAGTGCCACCCTTGGCCTGGTGGACATCGTTAAAGGAACCAACTCCTA
CTACAAGCTGCAGCTTCTGGAGGACGACAAGGAAAACAGGTATTGGATATTCAGGTCCTGGGGCCGTGTG
GGTACGGTGATCGGTAGCAACAAACTGGAACAGATGCCGTCCAAGGAGGATGCCATTGAGCACTTCATGA
AATTATATGAAGAAAAAACCGGGAACGCTTGGCACTCCAAAAATTTCACGAAGTATCCCAAAAAGTTCTA
CCCCCTGGAGATTGACTATGGCCAGGATGAAGAGGCAGTGAAGAAGCTGACAGTAAATCCTGGCACCAAG
TCCAAGCTCCCCAAGCCAGTTCAGGACCTCATCAAGATGATCTTTGATGTGGAAAGTATGAAGAAAGCCA
TGGTGGAGTATGAGATCGACCTTCAGAAGATGCCCTTGGGGAAGCTGAGCAAAAGGCAGATCCAGGCCGC
ATACTCCATCCTCAGTGAGGTCCAGCAGGCGGTGTCTCAGGGCAGCAGCGACTCTCAGATCCTGGATCTC
TCAAATCGCTTTTACACCCTGATCCCCCACGACTTTGGGATGAAGAAGCCTCCGCTCCTGAACAATGCAG
ACAGTGTGCAGGCCAAGGTGGAAATGCTTGACAACCTGCTGGACATCGAGGTGGCCTACAGTCTGCTCAG
GGGAGGGTCTGATGATAGCAGCAAGGATCCCATCGATGTCAACTATGAGAAGCTCAAAACTGACATTAAG
GTGGTTGACAGAGATTCTGAAGAAGCCGAGATCATCAGGAAGTATGTTAAGAACACTCATGCAACCACAC
ACAATGCGTATGACTTGGAAGTCATCGATATCTTTAAGATAGAGCGTGAAGGCGAATGCCAGCGTTACAA
GCCCTTTAAGCAGCTTCATAACCGAAGATTGCTGTGGCACGGGTCCAGGACCACCAACTTTGCTGGGATC
CTGTCCCAGGGTCTTCGGATAGCCCCGCCTGAAGCGCCCGTGACAGGCTACATGTTTGGTAAAGGGATCT
ATTTCGCTGACATGGTCTCCAAGAGTGCCAACTACTGCCATACGTCTCAGGGAGACCCAATAGGCTTAAT
CCTGTTGGGAGAAGTTGCCCTTGGAAACATGTATGAACTGAAGCACGCTTCACATATCAGCAAGTTACCC
AAGGGCAAGCACAGTGTCAAAGGTTTGGGCAAAACTACCCCTGATCCTTCAGCTAACATTAGTCTGGATG
GTGTAGACGTTCCTCTTGGGACCGGGATTTCATCTGGTGTGAATGACACCTCTCTACTATATAACGAGTA
CATTGTCTATGATATTGCTCAGGTAAATCTGAAGTATCTGCTGAAACTGAAATTCAATTTTAAGACCTCC
CTGTGGGGACAGCTGGACGGCGGGAGCGTGGCAGTCCTGCCTGTGGTCGACTCCACCAATCAGTACCTGC
TGGATCGAATCGGCGAGCTGAAGAGTGGGGATGCTTGCATTGCAGAATATCAGCAGGCAGGGAGAGGAAG
CAGAGGGAGGAAATGGTTCTCTCCTTTTGGAGCTAACCTGTACCTGAGTATGTTTTGGCGCCTGAAGCGG
GGACCAGCAGCAATCGGCCTGGGCCCGGTCATCGGAATTGTCATGGCAGAAGCGCTGCGAAAGCTGGGAG
CAGACAAGGTGCGAGTCAAATGGCCCAATGACCTGTATCTGCAGGATAGAAAGCTGGCAGGCATCCTGGT
GGAGCTGGCCGGAATAACAGGCGATGCTGCACAGATCGTCATTGGCGCCGGGATTAACGTGGCTATGAGG
CGCGTGGAGGAAAGCGTGGTCAATCAGGGCTGGATCACACTGCAGGAAGCAGGGATTAACCTGGACAGGA
ATACTCTGGCCGCTACGCTGATCCGAGAGCTGCGGGCAGCCCTGGAACTGTTCGAGCAGGAAGGCCTGGC
TCCATATCTGCCACGGTGGGAGAAGCTGGATAACTTCATCAATAGACCCGTGAAGCTGATCATTGGGGAC
AAAGAGATTTTCGGGATTAGCCGGGGGATTGATAAACAGGGAGCCCTGCTGCTGGAACAGGACGGAGTTA
TCAAACCCTGGATGGGCGGAGAAATCAGTCTGCGGTCTGCCGAAAAGGCTGGAAGCGGAGAGGGCAGGGG
AAGTCTTCTAACATGCGGGGACGTGGAGGAAAATCCCGGCCCCATGCCGGAGATCCGCCTCCGCCATGTC
GTGTCCTGCAGCAGCCAGGACTCGACTCACTGTGCAGAAAATCTTCTCAAGGCAGACACTTACCGAAAAT
GGCGGGCAGCCAAGGCAGGCGAGAAGACCATCTCTGTGGTCCTACAGTTGGAGAAGGAGGAGCAGATACA
CAGTGTGGACATTGGGAATGATGGCTCAGCTTTCGTGGAGGTGCTGGTGGGCAGTTCAGCTGGAGGCGCT
GGGGAGCAAGACTATGAGGTCCTTCTGGTCACCTCATCTTTCATGTCCCCTTCCGAGAGCCGCAGTGGCT
CAAACCCCAACCGCGTTCGCATGTTTGGGCCTGACAAGCTGGTCCGGGCAGCCGCCGAGAAGCGCTGGGA
CCGGGTCAAAATTGTTTGCAGCCAGCCCTACAGCAAGGACTCCCCCTTTGGCTTGAGTTTTGTACGGTTT
CATAGCCCCCCAGACAAAGATGAGGCAGAGGCCCCGTCCCAGAAGGTGACAGTGACCAAGCTTGGCCAGT
TCCGTGTGAAGGAGGAGGATGAGAGCGCCAACTCTCTGAGGCCGGGGGCTCTCTTCTTCAGCCGGATCAA
CAAGACATCCCCAGTCACAGCCAGCGACCCAGCAGGACCTAGCTATGCAGCTGCTACCCTCCAGGCTTCT
AGTGCTGCCTCCTCAGCCTCTCCAGTCTCCAGGGCCATAGGCAGCACCTCCAAGCCCCAGGAGTCTCCCA
AAGGGAAGAGGAAGTTGGATTTGAACCAAGAAGAAAAGAAGACCCCCAGCAAACCACCAGCCCAGCTGTC
GCCATCTGTTCCCAAGAGACCTAAATTGCCAGCTCCAACTCGTACCCCAGCCACAGCCCCAGTCCCTGCC
CGAGCACAGGGGGCAGTGACAGGCAAACCCCGAGGAGAAGGCACCGAGCCCAGACGACCCCGAGCTGGCC
CAGAGGAGCTGGGGAAGATCCTTCAGGGTGTGGTAGTGGTGCTGAGTGGCTTCCAGAACCCCTTCCGCTC
CGAGCTGCGAGATAAGGCCCTAGAGCTTGGGGCCAAGTATCGGCCAGACTGGACCCGGGACAGCACGCAC
CTCATCTGTGCCTTTGCCAACACCCCCAAGTACAGCCAGGTCCTAGGCCTGGGAGGCCGCATCGTGCGTA
AGGAGTGGGTGCTGGACTGTCACCGCATGCGTCGGCGGCTGCCCTCCCAGAGGTACCTCATGGCAGGGCC
AGGTTCCAGCAGTGAGGAGGATGAGGCCTCTCACAGCGGTGGCAGCGGAGATGAAGCCCCCAAGCTTCCT
CAGAAGCAACCCCAGACCAAAACCAAGCCCACTCAGGCAGCTGGACCCAGCTCACCCCAGAAGCCCCCAA
CCCCTGAAGAGACCAAAGCAGCCTCACCAGTGCTCCAGGAAGATATAGACATTGAGGGGGTACAGTCAGA
AGGACAGGACAATGGGGCGGAAGATTCTGGGGACACAGAGGATGAGCTGAGGAGGGTGGCAGAGCAGAAG
GAACACAGACTGCCCCCTGGCCAGGAGGAGAATGGGGAAGACCCGTATGCAGGCTCCACGGATGAGAACA
CGGACAGTGAGGAACACCAGGAGCCTCCTGATCTGCCAGTCCCTGAGCTCCCAGATTTCTTCCAGGGCAA
GCACTTCTTTCTTTACGGGGAGTTCCCTGGGGACGAGCGGCGGAAACTCATCCGATACGTCACAGCCTTC
AATGGGGAGCTCGAGGACTATATGAGTGACCGGGTTCAGTTTGTGATCACAGCACAGGAATGGGATCCCA
GCTTTGAGGAGGCCCTGATGGACAACCCCTCCCTGGCATTCGTTCGTCCCCGATGGATCTACAGTTGCAA
TGAGAAGCAGAAGTTACTTCCTCACCAGCTCTATGGGGTGGTGCCGCAAGCCGAACAAAAACTCATCTCA
GAAGAGGATCTGAAAGACAATACTGTGCCTCTGAAGCTGATCGCTCTCCTGGCTAATGGCGAGTTCCATA
GTGGCGAACAGCTGGGAGAAACCCTGGGCATGTCCAGGGCCGCTATCAACAAGCACATTCAGACTCTGCG
CGACTGGGGCGTGGACGTGTTCACCGTGCCCGGAAAGGGCTACTCTCTGCCCGAGCCTATCCCGCTGCTG
AACGCTAAACAGATTCTGTGAACCCAGCTTTCTTGTACAAAGTGGTGATAATCGAATTCCGATAATCAAC
CTCTGGATTACAAAATTTGTGAAAGATTGACTGGTATTCTTAACTATGTTGCTCCTTTTACGCTATGTGG
ATACGCTGCTTTAATGCCTTTGTATCATGCTATTGCTTCCCGTATGGCTTTCATTTTCTCCTCCTTGTAT
AAATCCTGGTTGCTGTCTCTTTATGAGGAGTTGTGGCCCGTTGTCAGGCAACGTGGCGTGGTGTGCACTG
TGTTTGCTGACGCAACCCCCACTGGTTGGGGCATTGCCACCACCTGTCAGCTCCTTTCCGGGACTTTCGC
TTTCCCCCTCCCTATTGCCACGGCGGAACTCATCGCCGCCTGCCTTGCCCGCTGCTGGACAGGGGCTCGG
CTGTTGGGCACTGACAATTCCGTGGTGTTGTCGGGGAAGCTGACGTCCTTTCCATGGCTGCTCGCCTGTG
TTGCCACCTGGATTCTGCGCGGGACGTCCTTCTGCTACGTCCCTTCGGCCCTCAATCCAGCGGACCTTCC
TTCCCGCGGCCTGCTGCCGGCTCTGCGGCCTCTTCCGCGTCTTCGCCTTCGCCCTCAGACGAGTCGGATC
TCCCTTTGGGCCGCCTCCCCGCATCGGGAATTCCCGCGGTTCGAATTCTACCGGGTAGGGGAGGCGCTTT
TCCCAAGGCAGTCTGGAGCATGCGCTTTAGCAGCCCCGCTGGGCACTTGGCGCTACACAAGTGGCCTCTG
GCCTCGCACACATTCCACATCCACCGGTAGGCGCCAACCGGCTCCGTTCTTTGGTGGCCCCTTCGCGCCA
CCTTCTACTCCTCCCCTAGTCAGGAAGTTCCCCCCCGCCCCGCAGCTCGCGTCGTGCAGGACGTGACAAA
TGGAAGTAGCACGTCTCACTAGTCTCGTGCAGATGGACAGCACCGCTGAGCAATGGAAGCGGGTAGGCCT
TTGGGGCAGCGGCCAATAGCAGCTTTGCTCCTTCGCTTTCTGGGCTCAGAGGCTGGGAAGGGGTGGGTCC
GGGGGCGGGCTCAGGGGCGGGCTCAGGGGCGGGGCGGGCGCCCGAAGGTCCTCCGGAGGCCCGGCATTCT
GCACGCTTCAAAAGCGCACGTCTGCCGCGCTGTTCTCCTCTTCCTCATCTCCGGGCCTTTCGACCTCACG
TGGCCACCATGACCGAGTACAAGCCCACGGTGCGCCTCGCCACCCGCGACGACGTCCCCAGGGCCGTACG
CACCCTCGCCGCCGCGTTCGCCGACTACCCCGCCACGCGCCACACCGTCGATCCGGACCGCCACATCGAG
CGGGTCACCGAGCTGCAAGAACTCTTCCTCACGCGCGTCGGGCTCGACATCGGCAAGGTGTGGGTCGCGG
ACGACGGCGCCGCGGTGGCGGTCTGGACCACGCCGGAGAGCGTCGAAGCGGGGGCGGTGTTCGCCGAGAT
CGGCCCGCGCATGGCCGAGTTGAGCGGTTCCCGGCTGGCCGCGCAGCAACAGATGGAAGGCCTCCTGGCG
CCGCACCGGCCCAAGGAGCCCGCGTGGTTCCTGGCCACCGTCGGCGTCTCGCCCGACCACCAGGGCAAGG
GTCTGGGCAGCGCCGTCGTGCTCCCCGGAGTGGAGGCGGCCGAGCGCGCCGGGGTGCCCGCCTTCCTGGA
GACCTCCGCGCCCCGCAACCTCCCCTTCTACGAGCGGCTCGGCTTCACCGTCACCGCCGACGTCGAGGTG
CCCGAAGGACCGCGCACCTGGTGCATGACCCGCAAGCCCGGTGCCTGAGGTACCTTTAAGACCAATGACT
TACAAGGCAGCTGTAGATCTTAGCCACTTTTTAAAAGAAAAGGGGGGACTGGAAGGGCTAATTCACTCCC
AACGAAGACAAGATCTGCTTTTTGCTTGTACTGGGTCTCTCTGGTTAGACCAGATCTGAGCCTGGGAGCT
CTCTGGCTAACTAGGGAACCCACTGCTTAAGCCTCAATAAAGCTTGCCTTGAGTGCTTCAAGTAGTGTGT
GCCCGTCTGTTGTGTGACTCTGGTAACTAGAGATCCCTCAGACCCTTTTAGTCAGTGTGGAAAATCTCTA
GCAGTAGTAGTTCATGTCATCTTATTATTCAGTATTTATAACTTGCAAAGAAATGAATATCAGAGAGTGA
GAGGAACTTGTTTATTGCAGCTTATAATGGTTACAAATAAAGCAATAGCATCACAAATTTCACAAATAAA
GCATTTTTTTCACTGCATTCTAGTTGTGGTTTGTCCAAACTCATCAATGTATCTTATCATGTCTGGCTCT
AGCTATCCCGCCCCTAACTCCGCCCATCCCGCCCCTAACTCCGCCCAGTTCCGCCCATTCTCCGCCCCAT
GGCTGACTAATTTTTTTTATTTATGCAGAGGCCGAGGCCGCCTCGGCCTCTGAGCTATTCCAGAAGTAGT
GAGGAGGCTTTTTTGGAGGCCTAGGGACGTACCCAATTCGCCCTATAGTGAGTCGTATTACGCGCGCTCA
CTGGCCGTCGTTTTACAACGTCGTGACTGGGAAAACCCTGGCGTTACCCAACTTAATCGCCTTGCAGCAC
ATCCCCCTTTCGCCAGCTGGCGTAATAGCGAAGAGGCCCGCACCGATCGCCCTTCCCAACAGTTGCGCAG
CCTGAATGGCGAATGGG
[124 nt withheld, positions 11848-11971]
C
[91 nt withheld, positions 11973-12063]
A
[49 nt withheld, positions 12065-12113]
CCTTTGACGTTGGAGTCCACGTTCTTT
[37 nt withheld, positions 12141-12177]
ACCCTATCTCGGTCTATTCTTTTGATTTATAAGGGATTTTGCCGATTTCGGCCTATTGGTTAAAAAATGA
GCTGATTTAACAAAAATTTAACGCGAATTTTAACAAAATATTAACGCTTACAATTTAGGTGGCACTTTTC
GGGGAAATGTGCGCGGAACCCCTATTTGTTTATTTTTCTAAATACATTCAAATATGTATCCGCTCATGAG
ACAATAACCCTGATAAATGCTTCAATAATATTGAAAAAGGAAGAGTATGAGTATTCAACATTTCCGTGTC
GCCCTTATTCCCTTTTTTGCGGCATTTTGCCTTCCTGTTTTTGCTCACCCAGAAACGCTGGTGAAAGTAA
AAGATGCTGAAGATCAGTTGGGTGCACGAGTGGGTTACATCGAACTGGATCTCAACAGCGGTAAGATCCT
TGAGAGTTTTCGCCCCGAAGAACGTTTTCCAATGATGAGCACTTTTAAAGTTCTGCTATGTGGCGCGGTA
TTATCCCGTATTGACGCCGGGCAAGAGCAACTCGGTCGCCGCATACACTATTCTCAGAATGACTTGGTTG
AGTACTCACCAGTCACAGAAAAGCATCTTACGGATGGCATGACAGTAAGAGAATTATGCAGTGCTGCCAT
AACCATGAGTGATAACACTGCGGCCAACTTACTTCTGACAACGATCGGAGGACCGAAGGAGCTAACCGCT
TTTTTGCACAACATGGGGGATCATGTAACTCGCCTTGATCGTTGGGAACCGGAGCTGAATGAAGCCATAC
CAAACGACGAGCGTGACACCACGATGCCTGTAGCAATGGCAACAACGTTGCGCAAACTATTAACTGGCGA
ACTACTTACTCTAGCTTCCCGGCAACAATTAATAGACTGGATGGAGGCGGATAAAGTTGCAGGACCACTT
CTGCGCTCGGCCCTTCCGGCTGGCTGGTTTATTGCTGATAAATCTGGAGCCGGTGAGCGTGGGTCTCGCG
GTATCATTGCAGCACTGGGGCCAGATGGTAAGCCCTCCCGTATCGTAGTTATCTACACGACGGGGAGTCA
GGCAACTATGGATGAACGAAATAGACAGATCGCTGAGATAGGTGCCTCACTGATTAAGCATTGGTAACTG
TCAGACCAAGTTTACTCATATATACTTTAGATTGATTTAAAACTTCATTTTTAATTTAAAAGGATCTAGG
TGAAGATCCTTTTTGATAATCTCATGACCAAAATCCCTTAACGTGAGTTTTCGTTCCACTGAGCGTCAGA
CCCCGTAGAAAAGATCAAAGGATCTTCTTGAGATCCTTTTTTTCTGCGCGTAATCTGCTGCTTGCAAACA
AAAAAACCACCGCTACCAGCGGTGGTTTGTTTGCCGGATCAAGAGCTACCAACTCTTTTTCCGAAGGTAA
CTGGCTTCAGCAGAGCGCAGATACCAAATACTGTTCTTCTAGTGTAGCCGTAGTTAGGCCACCACTTCAA
GAACTCTGTAGCACCGCCTACATACCTCGCTCTGCTAATCCTGTTACCAGTGGCTGCTGCCAGTGGCGAT
AAGTCGTGTCTTACCGGGTTGGACTCAAGACGATAGTTACCGGATAAGGCGCAGCGGTCGGGCTGAACGG
GGGGTTCGTGCACACAGCCCAGCTTGGAGCGAACGACCTACACCGAACTGAGATACCTACAGCGTGAGCT
ATGAGAAAGCGCCACGCTTCCCGAAGAGAGAAAGGCGGACAGGTATCCGGTAAGCGGCAGGGTCGGAACA
GGAGAGCGCACGAGGGAGCTTCCAGGGGGAAACGCCTGGTATCTTTATAGTCCTGTCGGGTTTCGCCACC
TCTGACTTGAGCGTCGATTTTTGTGATGCTCGTCAGGGGGGCGGAGCCTATGGAAAAACGCCAGCAACGC
GGCCTTTTTACGGTTCCTGGCCTTTTGCTGGCCTTTTGCTCACATGTTCTTTCCTGCGTTATCCCCTGAT
TCTGTGGATAACCGTATTACCGCCTTTGAGTGAGCTGATACCGCTCGCCGCAGCCGAACGACCGAGCGCA
GCGAGTCAGTGAGCGAGGAAGCGGAAGAGCGCCCAATACGCAAACCGCCTCTCCCCGCGCGTTGGCCGAT
TCATTAATGCAGCTGGCACGACAGGTTTCCCGACTGGAAAGCGGGCAGTGAGCGCAACGCAATTAATGTG
AGTTAGCTCACTCATTAGGCACCCCAGGCTTTACACTTTATGCTTCCGGCTCGTATGTTGTGTGGAATTG
TGAGCGGATAACAATTTCACACAGGAAACAGCTATGACCATGATTACGCCAAGCGCGCAATTAACCCTCA
CTAAAGGGAACAAAAGCTGGAGCTGCAAGCTT
